>Addgene plasmid #127151 | pET-Sac-Abeta(MC1-42) | addgene full sequence | sequence record 247835 | Addgene NGS Result
TAATACGACTCACTATAGGGAGACCACAACGGTTTCCCTCTAGAAATAATTTTGTTTAACTTTAAGAAGG
AGATATACATATGTGC
[126 nt withheld, positions 87-212]
TAATAGGAGCTCGATCCGGCTGCTAACAAAGCCCGAAAGGAAGCTGAGTTGGCTGCTGCCACCGCTGAGC
AATAACTAGCATAACCCCTTGGGGCCTCTAAACGGGTCTTGAGGGGTTTTTTGCTGAAAGGAGGAACTAT
ATCCGGATATCCACAGGACGGGTGTGGTCGCCATGATCGCGTAGTCGATAGTGGCTCCAAGTAGCGAAGC
GAGCAGGACTGGGCGGCGGCCAAAGCGGTCGGACAGTGCTCCGAGAACGGGTGCGCATAGAAATTGCATC
AACGCATATAGCGCTAGCAGCACGCCATAGTGACTGGCGATGCTGTCGGAATGGACGATATCCCGCAAGA
GGCCCGGCAGTACCGGCATAACCAAGCCTATGCCTACAGCATCCAGGGTGACGGTGCCGAGGATGACGAT
GAGCGCATTGTTAGATTTCATACACGGTGCCTGACTGCGTTAGCAATTTAACTGTGATAAACTACCGCAT
TAAAGCTTATCGATGATAAGCTGTCAAACATGAGAATTCTTGAAGACGAAAGGGCCTCGTGATACGCCTA
TTTTTATAGGTTAATGTCATGATAATAATGGTTTCTTAGACGTCAGGTGGCACTTTTCGGGGAAATGTGC
GCGGAACCCCTATTTGTTTATTTTTCTAAATACATTCAAATATGTATCCGCTCATGAGACAATAACCCTG
ATAAATGCTTCAATAATATTGAAAAAGGAAGAGTATGAGTATTCAACATTTCCGTGTCGCCCTTATTCCC
TTTTTTGCGGCATTTTGCCTTCCTGTTTTTGCTCACCCAGAAACGCTGGTGAAAGTAAAAGATGCTGAAG
ATCAGTTGGGTGCACGAGTGGGTTACATCGAACTGGATCTCAACAGCGGTAAGATCCTTGAGAGTTTTCG
CCCCGAAGAACGTTTTCCAATGATGAGCACTTTTAAAGTTCTGCTATGTGGCGCGGTATTATCCCGTGTT
GACGCCGGGCAAGAGCAACTCGGTCGCCGCATACACTATTCTCAGAATGACTTGGTTGAGTACTCACCAG
TCACAGAAAAGCATCTTACGGATGGCATGACAGTAAGAGAATTATGCAGTGCTGCCATAACCATGAGTGA
TAACACTGCGGCCAACTTACTTCTGACAACGATCGGAGGACCGAAGGAGCTAACCGCTTTTTTGCACAAC
ATGGGGGATCATGTAACTCGCCTTGATCGTTGGGAACCGGAGCTGAATGAAGCCATACCAAACGACGAGC
GTGACACCACGATGCCTGCAGCAATGGCAACAACGTTGCGCAAACTATTAACTGGCGAACTACTTACTCT
AGCTTCCCGGCAACAATTAATAGACTGGATGGAGGCGGATAAAGTTGCAGGACCACTTCTGCGCTCGGCC
CTTCCGGCTGGCTGGTTTATTGCTGATAAATCTGGAGCCGGTGAGCGTGGGTCTCGCGGTATCATTGCAG
CACTGGGGCCAGATGGTAAGCCCTCCCGTATCGTAGTTATCTACACGACGGGGAGTCAGGCAACTATGGA
TGAACGAAATAGACAGATCGCTGAGATAGGTGCCTCACTGATTAAGCATTGGTAACTGTCAGACCAAGTT
TACTCATATATACTTTAGATTGATTTAAAACTTCATTTTTAATTTAAAAGGATCTAGGTGAAGATCCTTT
TTGATAATCTCATGACCAAAATCCCTTAACGTGAGTTTTCGTTCCACTGAGCGTCAGACCCCGTAGAAAA
GATCAAAGGATCTTCTTGAGATCCTTTTTTTCTGCGCGTAATCTGCTGCTTGCAAACAAAAAAACCACCG
CTACCAGCGGTGGTTTGTTTGCCGGATCAAGAGCTACCAACTCTTTTTCCGAAGGTAACTGGCTTCAGCA
GAGCGCAGATACCAAATACTGTCCTTCTAGTGTAGCCGTAGTTAGGCCACCACTTCAAGAACTCTGTAGC
ACCGCCTACATACCTCGCTCTGCTAATCCTGTTACCAGTGGCTGCTGCCAGTGGCGATAAGTCGTGTCTT
ACCGGGTTGGACTCAAGACGATAGTTACCGGATAAGGCGCAGCGGTCGGGCTGAACGGGGGGTTCGTGCA
CACAGCCCAGCTTGGAGCGAACGACCTACACCGAACTGAGATACCTACAGCGTGAGCTATGAGAAAGCGC
CACGCTTCCCGAAGGGAGAAAGGCGGACAGGTATCCGGTAAGCGGCAGGGTCGGAACAGGAGAGCGCACG
AGGGAGCTTCCAGGGGGAAACGCCTGGTATCTTTATAGTCCTGTCGGGTTTCGCCACCTCTGACTTGAGC
GTCGATTTTTGTGATGCTCGTCAGGGGGGCGGAGCCTATGGAAAAACGCCAGCAACGCGGCCTTTTTACG
GTTCCTGGCCTTTTGCTGGCCTTTTGCTCACATGTTCTTTCCTGCGTTATCCCCTGATTCTGTGGATAAC
CGTATTACCGCCTTTGAGTGAGCTGATACCGCTCGCCGCAGCCGAACGACCGAGCGCAGCGAGTCAGTGA
GCGAGGAAGCGGAAGAGCGCCTGATGCGGTATTTTCTCCTTACGCATCTGTGCGGTATTTCACACCGCAA
TGGTGCACTCTCAGTACAATCTGCTCTGATGCCGCATAGTTAAGCCAGTATACACTCCGCTATCGCTACG
TGACTGGGTCATGGCTGCGCCCCGACACCCGCCAACACCCGCTGACGCGCCCTGACGGGCTTGTCTGCTC
CCGGCATCCGCTTACAGACAAGCTGTGACCGTCTCCGGGAGCTGCATGTGTCAGAGGTTTTCACCGTCAT
CACCGAAACGCGCGAGGCAGCTGCGGTAAAGCTCATCAGCGTGGTCGTGAAGCGATTCACAGATGTCTGC
CTGTTCATCCGCGTCCAGCTCGTTGAGTTTCTCCAGAAGCGTTAATGTCTGGCTTCTGATAAAGCGGGCC
ATGTTAAGGGCGGTTTTTTCCTGTTTGGTCACTGATGCCTCCGTGTAAGGGGGATTTCTGTTCATGGGGG
TAATGATACCGATGAAACGAGAGAGGATGCTCACGATACGGGTTACTGATGATGAACATGCCCGGTTACT
GGAACGTTGTGAGGGTAAACAACTGGCGGTATGGATGCGGCGGGACCAGAGAAAAATCACTCAGGGTCAA
TGCCAGCGCTTCGTTAATACAGATGTAGGTGTTCCACAGGGTAGCCAGCAGCATCCTGCGATGCAGATCC
GGAACATAATGGTGCAGGGCGCTGACTTCCGCGTTTCCAGACTTTACGAAACACGGAAACCGAAGACCAT
TCATGTTGTTGCTCAGGTCGCAGACGTTTTGCAGCAGCAGTCGCTTCACGTTCGCTCGCGTATCGGTGAT
TCATTCTGCTAACCAGTAAGGCAACCCCGCCAGCCTAGCCGGGTCCTCAACGACAGGAGCACGATCATGC
GCACCCGTGGCCAGGACCCAACGCTGCCCGAGATGCGCCGCGTGCGGCTGCTGGAGATGGCGGACGCGAT
GGATATGTTCTGCCAAGGGTTGGTTTGCGCATTCACAGTTCTCCGCAAGAATTGATTGGCTCCAATTCTT
GGAGTGGTGAATCCGTTAGCGAGGTGCCGCCGGCTTCCATTCAGGTCGAGGTGGCCCGGCTCCATGCACC
GCGACGCAACGCGGGGAGGCAGACAAGGTATAGGGCGGCGCCTACAATCCATGCCAACCCGTTCCATGTG
CTCGCCGAGGCGGCATAAATCGCCGTGACGATCAGCGGTCCAATGATCGAAGTTAGGCTGGTAAGAGCCG
CGAGCGATCCTTGAAGCTGTCCCTGATGGTCGTCATCTACCTGCCTGGACAGCATGGCCTGCAACGCGGG
CATCCCGATGCCGCCGGAAGCGAGAAGAATCATAATGGGGAAGGCCATCCAGCCTCGCGTCGCGAACGCC
AGCAAGACGTAGCCCAGCGCGTCGGCCGCCATGCCGGCGATAATGGCCTGCTTCTCGCCGAAACGTTTGG
TGGCGGGACCAGTGACGAAGGCTTGAGCGAGGGCGTGCAAGATTCCGAATACCGCAAGCGACAGGCCGAT
CATCGTCGCGCTCCAGCGAAAGCGGTCCTCGCCGAAAATGACCCAGAGCGCTGCCGGCACCTGTCCTACG
AGTTGCATGATAAAGAAGACAGTCATAAGTGCGGCGACGATAGTCATGCCCCGCGCCCACCGGAAGGAGC
TGACTGGGTTGAAGGCTCTCAAGGGCATCGGTCGACGCTCTCCCTTATGCGACTCCTGCATTAGGAAGCA
GCCCAGTAGTAGGTTGAGGCCGTTGAGCACCGCCGCCGCAAGGAATGGTGCATGCAAGGAGATGGCGCCC
AACAGTCCCCCGGCCACGGGGCCTGCCACCATACCCACGCCGAAACAAGCGCTCATGAGCCCGAAGTGGC
GAGCCCGATCTTCCCCATCGGTGATGTCGGCGATATAGGCGCCAGCAACCGCACCTGTGGCGCCGGTGAT
GCCGGCCACGATGCGTCCGGCGTAGAGGATCGAGATCTCGATCCCGCGAAAT
Features (pLannotate 1.2.2; 14 found; start..end, strand, type, name):
      1..19      +  promoter       T7 promoter: promoter for bacteriophage T7 RNA polymerase
     51..73      +  RBS            RBS: efficient ribosome binding site from bacteriophage T7 gene 10 (Olins and Rangwala, 1989)
     87..206     +  CDS            APP (sequence withheld): A4_FELCA - Experimental evidence at protein level: Swiss-Prot protein existence level 1. Functions as a cell surface receptor and performs physiological functions on the surface of neurons relevant to neurite growth, neuronal adhesion and axonogenesis. Interaction between APP molecules on neighboring cells promotes synaptogenesis. Involved in cell mobility and transcription regulation through protein-protein interactions (By similarity). Can promote transcription activation through binding to APBB1-KAT5 and inhibit Notch signaling through interaction with Numb (By similarity). Couples to apopt
    231..280     +  CDS            SET1 (fragment): solubility-enhancement tag derived from T7 phage gene 10B
    288..335     +  terminator     T7 terminator: transcription terminator for bacteriophage T7 RNA polymerase
    361..653     -  CDS            TcR (fragment): tetracycline efflux protein; tet; confers resistance to tetracycline
    701..729     -  promoter       tet promoter: E. coli promoter for tetracycline efflux protein gene
    842..946     +  promoter       AmpR promoter: bla
    947..1807    +  CDS            AmpR: β-lactamase; bla; confers resistance to ampicillin, carbenicillin, and related antibiotics
   1978..2566    +  rep_origin     ori: high-copy-number ColE1/pMB1/pBR322/pUC origin of replication
   2752..2891    -  misc_feature   bom: basis of mobility region from pBR322
   2993..3184    -  CDS            rop: Rop protein, which maintains plasmids at low copy number; rop
   3201..3581    +  CDS            YPB1_ECOLX: Protein predicted: Swiss-Prot protein existence level 4. From Escherichia coli.
   3823..4723    -  CDS            TcR (fragment): tetracycline efflux protein; tet; confers resistance to tetracycline
