[The description below was written by a language model from this plasmid's Addgene catalogue record and pLannotate feature annotations shown in this document.]
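Description:
pET-Sac-Abeta(MC1-42) is a bacterial expression plasmid built on a modified pET backbone for producing human amyloid-β(1-42) carrying an extra N-terminal cysteine. The sequenced record is about 4.7 kb. It is propagated in E. coli through a pBR322-type ColE1 origin accompanied by the rop gene and the bom mobility region, which fits the catalogue's low-copy designation. Selection is by ampicillin through the β-lactamase gene under its own promoter. Two fragments of the tetracycline efflux gene and its promoter are also annotated. These appear to be non-functional remnants of the pBR322 lineage rather than a usable marker.

The payload is a short synthetic open reading frame derived from the Aβ region of human APP, cloned between retained NdeI (5′) and SacI (3′) sites. The name indicates a start methionine followed by a cysteine ahead of Aβ residues 1-42. The annotation software matched the coding region to a feline APP entry, which most likely reflects conservation of the Aβ segment, since the catalogue gives the species as human. Expression is driven by a T7 promoter with the phage T7 gene 10 ribosome binding site and ends at a T7 terminator, so a host supplying T7 RNA polymerase is needed. No lac operator or lacI gene is annotated. A small fragment resembling a T7 gene 10B-derived solubility tag lies between the insert and the terminator, but the record gives no indication that it is fused to the peptide, and no affinity tag is annotated.

According to the stated purpose and associated publication title, the plasmid is used to express N-terminal cysteine Aβ42. The introduced thiol can then be conjugated to generate fluorescently labelled or biotinylated Aβ42.
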