Addgene plasmid #127151: pET-Sac-Abeta(MC1-42)
Purpose: Expresses N-terminal cysteine Abeta(1-42)
Depositing lab: James Nowick. Depositing organization: University of California, Irvine. Publication: Expression of N-Terminal Cysteine Abeta(42) and Conjugation to Generate Fluorescent and Biotinylated Abeta(42). Zhang S, Guaglianone G, Morris MA, Yoo S, Howitz WJ, Xing L, Zheng JG, Jusuf H, Huizar G, Lin J, Kreutzer AG, Nowick JS. Biochemistry. 2021 Apr 20;60(15):1191-1200. doi: 10.1021/acs.biochem.1c00105. Epub 2021 Apr 1. PubMed 33793198.
Backbone
  Vector backbone: pET vector
  Backbone size w/o insert (bp): 4700
  Modifications to backbone: Vector is a modified pET vector. Restriction digest sites for Abeta gene are Nde1 (5') and Sac1 (3')
  Vector type: Bacterial Expression
Growth in bacteria
  Bacterial resistance: Ampicillin, 100 μg/mL
  Growth temperature: 37°C
  Growth strain: DH5alpha
  Copy number: Low Copy
Gene/Insert
  Gene/Insert name: Abeta(MC1-42)
  Species: H. sapiens (human)
  Insert size (bp): 159
  Entrez Gene: APP (a.k.a. AAA, ABETA, ABPP, AD1, APPI, CTFgamma, CVAP, PN-II, PN2, alpha-sAPP, preA4)
  Promoter: T7
  Cloning method: Restriction Enzyme; 5′ cloning site Nde1 (not destroyed); 3′ cloning site Sac1 (not destroyed)
  Sequencing primers: 5′ 5'- ATG TGC GAC GCT GAA TTC CGT CAC GAC TCT GGT TAC GAA GTT CAC CAC CAG AAG CTG GTG -3'; 3′ 5'- CAC AAC GCC ACC AAC CAT CAG ACC GAT GAT AGC ACC CTT GTT AGA ACC CAC -3'
Terms and licenses: Academic/Nonprofit Terms; Industry Terms: Not Available to Industry
How to cite: pET-Sac-Abeta(MC1-42) was a gift from James Nowick (Addgene plasmid # 127151 ; http://n2t.net/addgene:127151 ; RRID:Addgene_127151)
